Addgene plasmid #72062: Dscam1_7.27.25 EC10-AP-His
Purpose: Expresses the 10 N-terminal extracellular domains of the Dscam, isoform 7.27.25 protein, C-terminally fused to alkaline phosphatase + 6X histidine tag.
Depositing lab: Woj Wojtowicz. Depositing organization: University of California, Berkeley. Publication: An extracellular biochemical screen reveals that FLRTs and Unc5s mediate neuronal subtype recognition in the retina. Visser JJ, Cheng Y, Perry SC, Chastain AB, Parsa B, Masri SS, Ray TA, Kay JN, Wojtowicz WM. Elife. 2015 Dec 3;4. pii: e08149. doi: 10.7554/eLife.08149. PubMed 26633812.
Backbone
  Vector backbone: pCMVi-SV40ori
  Vector type: Mammalian Expression
Growth in bacteria
  Bacterial resistance: Ampicillin, 100 μg/mL
  Growth temperature: 37°C
  Growth strain: DH5alpha
  Copy number: High Copy
Gene/Insert
  Gene/Insert name: Dscam1_7.27.25 (alt names: Down syndrome cell adhesion molecule1, isoform 7.27.25; 43Bc; Dsm; Neu1; p270; NCBI gene ID 35652; Reference sequence AF260530.1)
  Species: D. melanogaster (fly)
  Insert size (bp): 3009
  Promoter: CMV
  Tag / fusion protein: AP-His (C terminal on backbone)
  Cloning method: Restriction Enzyme; 5′ cloning site NotI (not destroyed); 3′ cloning site SpeI (not destroyed)
  Sequencing primers: 5′ GTCAGAGGTAACTCCCGTTGC; 3′ GAGGTTCTTGGCGGCTGTC
Terms and licenses: Academic/Nonprofit Terms; Industry Terms: Not Available to Industry
Depositor comments: This transcript contains altrenative exons 4.7, 6.27 and 9.25.
How to cite: Dscam1_7.27.25 EC10-AP-His was a gift from Woj Wojtowicz (Addgene plasmid # 72062 ; http://n2t.net/addgene:72062 ; RRID:Addgene_72062)
