[The description below was written by a language model from this plasmid's Addgene catalogue record and pLannotate feature annotations shown in this document.]
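Description:
Dscam1_7.27.25 EC10-AP-His is a mammalian expression plasmid of about 9.6 kb built on the pCMVi-SV40ori backbone. It produces a soluble, tagged ectodomain fragment of Drosophila melanogaster Dscam1 (Down syndrome cell adhesion molecule 1). It is propagated in E. coli as a high-copy plasmid through a ColE1/pUC-type origin, with ampicillin selection from the β-lactamase gene. An f1 phage origin and short remnants of lacZα, rop and bom are also annotated as backbone leftovers. The SV40 enhancer/early promoter region corresponds to the "SV40ori" of the backbone name. This region contains the SV40 origin, which generally permits episomal amplification in cells expressing large T antigen.

The expression cassette is driven by the human CMV immediate-early enhancer and promoter, followed by CMV intron A, which typically boosts transcript processing and expression. The 3,009 bp insert, cloned between NotI and SpeI, encodes the ten N-terminal extracellular domains of the isoform carrying alternative exons 4.7, 6.27 and 9.25. The annotation tool did not label this insert, but it fits the unannotated gap between intron A and the alkaline phosphatase coding sequence. The insert is fused at its C terminus to backbone-encoded human placental alkaline phosphatase and a 6×His tag, and the cassette ends with an SV40 polyadenylation signal. The two sequence records, one from the depositor and one from repository sequencing, differ by one nucleotide in length and show the same feature layout.

The AP moiety gives an enzymatic readout and the His tag allows capture or purification. This fits the construct's origin in an extracellular biochemical screen for receptor–ligand binding interactions, although the record does not state this Dscam1 isoform's specific role in that screen.
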