Features (pLannotate 1.2.2; 13 found; start..end, strand, type, name):
     25..408     +  enhancer       CMV enhancer: human cytomegalovirus immediate early enhancer
    410..609     +  promoter       CMV promoter: human cytomegalovirus (CMV) immediate early promoter
    748..1573    +  intron         CMV intron A: human cytomegalovirus intron A (Chapman et al., 1991)
   4678..6129    +  CDS            SEAP: secreted alkaline phosphatase from human placenta The natural enzyme has a C-terminal transmembrane sequence that is replaced by a GPI anchor.
   6188..6309    +  polyA_signal   SV40 poly(A) signal: SV40 polyadenylation signal
   6518..7106    -  rep_origin     ori: high-copy-number ColE1/pMB1/pBR322/pUC origin of replication
   7277..8137    -  CDS            AmpR: β-lactamase; bla; confers resistance to ampicillin, carbenicillin, and related antibiotics
   8138..8242    -  promoter       AmpR promoter: bla
   8337..8372    +  CDS            rop (fragment): Rop protein, which maintains plasmids at low copy number; rop
   8395..8725    +  promoter       SV40 promoter: SV40 enhancer and early promoter
   8848..8947    +  misc_feature   bom (fragment): basis of mobility region from pBR322
   8975..9403    -  rep_origin     f1 ori (sequence partly withheld): f1 bacteriophage origin of replication; arrow indicates direction of (+) strand synthesis
   9407..9564    -  CDS            lacZα (fragment): LacZα fragment of β-galactosidase; lacZ fragment
>Addgene plasmid #72062 | Dscam1_7.27.25 EC10-AP-His | depositor full sequence | sequence record 137728 | Full sequence
GTCGAGGTCTCGACGGTATCGATTGACATTGATTATTGACTAGCTAGTTATTAATAGTAATCAATTACGG
GGTCATTAGTTCATAGCCCATATATGGAGTTCCGCGTTACATAACTTACGGTAAATGGCCCGCCTGGCTG
ACCGCCCAACGACCCCCGCCCATTGACGTCAATAATGACGTATGTTCCCATAGTAACGCCAATAGGGACT
TTCCATTGACGTCAATGGGTGGAGTATTTACGGTAAACTGCCCACTTGGCAGTACATCAAGTGTATCATA
TGCCAAGTCCGCCCCCTATTGACGTCAATGACGGTAAATGGCCCGCCTGGCATTATGCCCAGTACATGAC
CTTACGGGACTTTCCTACTTGGCAGTACATCTACGTATTAGTCATCGCTATTACCATGGTGATGCGGTTT
TGGCAGTACACCAATGGGCGTGGATAGCGGTTTGACTCACGGGGATTTCCAAGTCTCCACCCCATTGACG
TCAATGGGAGTTTGTTTTGGCACCAAAATCAACGGGACTTTCCAAAATGTCGTAATAACCCCGCCCCGTT
GACGCAAATGGGCGGTAGGCGTGTACGGTGGGAGGTCTATATAAGCAGAGCTCGTTTAGTGAACCGTCAG
ATCGCCTGGAGACGCCATCCACGCTGTTTTGACCTCCATAGAAGACACCGGGACCGATCCAGCCTCCGCG
GCCGGGAACGGTGCATTGGAACGCGGATTCCCCGTGCCAAGAGTGACGTAAGTACCGCCTATAGACTCTA
TAGGCACACCCCTTTGGCTCTTATGCATGCTATACTGTTTTTGGCTTGGGGCCTATACACCCCCGCTTCC
ATATGCTATAGGTGATGGTATAGCTTAGCCTATAGGTGTGGGTTATTGACCATTATTGACCACTCCCCTA
TTGGTGACGATACTTTCCATTACTAATCCATAACATGGCTCTTTGCCACAACTATCTCTATTGGCTATAT
GCCAATACTCTGTCCTTCAGAGACTGACACGGACTCTGTATTTTTACAGGATGGGGTCCCATTTATTATT
TACAAATTCACATATACAACAACGCCGTCCCCCGTGCCCGCAGTTTTTATTAAACATAGCGTGGGATCTC
CACGCGAATCTCGGGTACGTGTTCCGGACATGGGCTCTTCTCCGGTAGCGGCGGAGCTTCCACATCCGAG
CCCTGGTCCCATGCCTCCAGCGGCTCATGGTCGCTCGGCAGCTCCTTGCTCCTAACAGTGGAGGCCAGAC
TTAGGCACAGCACAATGCCCACCACCACCAGTGTGCCGCACAAGGCCGTGGCGGTAGGGTATGTGTCTGA
AAATGAGCTCGGAGATTGGGCTCGCACCGCTGACGCAGATGGAAGACTTAAGGCAGCGGCAGAAGAAGAT
GCAGGCAGCTGAGTTGTTGTATTCTGATAAGAGTCAGAGGTAACTCCCGTTGCGGTGCTGTTAACGGTGG
AGGGCAGTGTAGTCTGAGCAGTACTCGTTGCTGCCGCGCGCGCCACCAGACATAATAGCTGACAGACTAA
CAGACTGTTCCTTTCCATGGGTCTTTTCTGCAGAAGCTTGAATTCTCGAGGATCCGCGGCCGCTACTGCC
AACTTCACACAACCCGCTCAGCGGAAACACGGCATACGAAATGAATATGCCCAACGAACGCCTCAAATGG
CTAATGCTGTTCGCAGCTGTTGCCCTCATTGCTTGTGGTAGTCAGACCCTAGCTGCCAATCCCCCAGATG
CCGACCAAAAAGGACCCGTCTTCCTCAAGGAACCCACCAACCGCATTGACTTCTCCAACTCCACGGGCGC
AGAGATCGAGTGCAAGGCCAGCGGCAATCCCATGCCCGAGATTATTTGGATCAGGAGCGACGGTACCGCC
GTGGGTGATGTGCCCGGATTGCGTCAGATCTCATCCGACGGCAAGCTGGTCTTCCCTCCCTTCCGCGCCG
AGGACTACCGCCAGGAGGTCCATGCCCAGGTGTACGCCTGCCTGGCCCGCAACCAGTTCGGATCCATTAT
CTCCCGGGACGTCCATGTGCGAGCCGTTGTCAATCAGTTCTATGAGGCGGAGATTATGACCGAGTATGTT
ATCAGGGGTAATGCTGCCGTTCTGAAGTGTTCCATCCCGTCGTTCGTGGCTGATTTTGTTCGAGTTGAGT
CCTGGATCGATGATGAGGGCAATGTCTTGTCCTTTTCGGACAATTACGATGGAAAGTATCTGGTATTGCC
CTCTGGAGAGCTGCACATCCGTGAGGTTGGACCCGAGGACGGATACAAGAGCTACCAGTGCCGAACCAAA
CATCGTCTGACCGGAGAAACCCGATTAAGTGCCACAAAAGGACGATTGGTCATCACAGAACCTGTGGGCA
GTGTTGCGCCTAAGATCAGCGTAGAAAATCGTCTGAAAAATGCAGAGGCTCGAATTGGTTCCACCTTCAC
CCTCTTTTGCCCTGGTCAAGCCTATCCAGTACCCTTCTTTAGATGGTACAAGTTCATCGAAGGAACAACC
CGTAAACAAGCTGTGGTGCTAAATGACCGTGTGAAGCAGGTCTCTGGTACTCTCATTATTAAGGACGCAG
TAGTCGAGGACTCCGGAAAATACCTGTGCGTGGTGAACAATTCCGTGGGAGGCGAAAGCGTTGAGACTGT
GCTTACCGTCACTGCCCCCCTATCCGCTAAGATCGATCCTCCCACACAGACAGTTGACTTCGGACGCCCC
GCCGTATTCACTTGCCAGTACACTGGAAATCCCATCAAGACCGTTAGCTGGATGAAGGACGGCAAGGCTA
TCGGACACAGCGAACCCGTGCTGCGCATCGAATCCGTGAAGAAGGAGGACAAGGGCATGTACCAGTGCTT
CGTAAGAAACGACCAGGAATCGGCGGAGGCGAGTGCTGAGCTGAAGCTCGGAGGCCGTTTCGATCCCCCC
GTCATCCGACAGGCCTTCCAGGAAGAGACCATGGAACCCGGACCAAGTGTATTCCTCAAGTGCGTCGCCG
GCGGAAACCCCACGCCCGAAATTTCCTGGGAACTCGACGGCAAGAAAATCGCCAACAACGATCGCTATCA
GGTCGGACAGTATGTGACGGTCAACGGAGATGTGGTTTCCTATCTGAACATAACCTCGGTCCACGCCAAC
GATGGCGGTCTCTACAAGTGCATAGCCAAGAGCAAAGTGGGCGTGGCCGAACACTCGGCCAAGTTGAATG
TATATGGACTGCCCTACATCCGGCAAATGGAGAAGAAGGCAATTGTTGCTGGAGAAACCCTGATTGTCAC
ATGTCCTGTAGCTGGATACCCCATCGATTCGATTGTCTGGGAGCGAGATAACCGTGCCCTGCCCATCAAC
CGCAAACAGAAGGTCTTCCCCAACGGAACGCTGATTATCGAGAATGTGGAACGGAACTCAGACCAAGCGA
CCTACACTTGCGTTGCCAAGAATCAGGAAGGATACTCTGCTCGAGGATCTCTGGAAGTGCAAGTCATGGT
TCCACCCAAAATTACGCCCTTCGACTTCGGTGACGCTCCGACGAATGTGGAGGACTCTGTTTCGGTCATG
TGCCTGATTTCCAATGGGGACTTACCCATCGACATCGAGTGGTTCTTTAACGACTACGGAATTAGTTCGT
ACTCCGGAATAAATGTAGTTAAAGGTGGCAAGAGGAACAGCATGCTAAGTATTGATAGTGTCCAGGCTCG
TCATGCCGGGAAGTATAGTTGTCGGGCTAAGAACCACGCTGCTGCTGTAAATTATACCACCGAACTAATA
GTTAATGTACCTCCCAGATGGATCCTCGAGCCCACCGATAAGGCCTTCGCCCAGGGATCCGATGCCAAGG
TTGAATGCAAGGCTGATGGCTTCCCCAAACCCCAAGTTACATGGAAGAAAGCAGTTGGCGACACCCCCGG
AGAGTACAAGGATCTAAAGAAGAGCGACAACATCCGCGTGGAAGAGGGCACTCTGCATGTCGACAACATC
CAAAAGACCAACGAGGGCTACTATCTGTGCGAGGCTATCAATGGAATAGGCTCCGGCCTCTCGGCTGTGA
TTATGATCAGCGTTCAGGCCCCTCCAGAGTTCACGGAGAAGCTGCGCAACCAGACCGCCCGACGAGGAGA
ACCCGCCGTACTCCAGTGCGAGGCGAAGGGCGAGAAGCCCATTGGCATCTTGTGGAACATGAACAACATG
CGACTGGACCCAAAGAACGACAATCGGTACACCATTCGTGAGGAGATCCTTTCCACCGGAGTTATGTCCA
GTCTGTCGATCAAGCGCACCGAGAGATCCGACTCCGCCCTATTCACCTGTGTCGCCACTAATGCCTTTGG
ATCCGATGACGCCAGCATAAATATGATTGTCCAGGAAGTTCCGGAGATGCCATATGCTTTGAAGGTACTC
GACAAATCCGGACGTTCCGTGCAGCTGAGCTGGGCGCAACCCTACGATGGCAACTCCCCTCTGGACAGGT
ACATCATTGAGTTTAAGCGTTCTCGTGCCTCCTGGAGCGAAATTGATCGCGTCATCGTGCCCGGACACAC
CACAGAAGCCCAAGTGCAGAAGCTCAGCCCCGCCACCACCTACAACATTCGCATCGTGGCCGAAAACGCC
ATCGGCACATCCCAATCCTCTGAAGCGGTCACTATCATCACTAGTGGATCTTCCGGAATCATCCTAGTTG
AGGAGGAGAACCCGGACTTCTGGAACCGCGAGGCAGCCGAGGCCCTGGGTGCCGCCAAGAAGCTGCAGCC
TGCACAGACAGCCGCCAAGAACCTCATCATCTTCCTGGGCGATGGGATGGGGGTGTCTACGGTGACAGCT
GCCAGGATCCTAAAAGGGCAGAAGAAGGACAAACTGGGGCCTGAGATACCCCTGGCCATGGACCGCTTCC
CATATGTGGCTCTGTCCAAGACATACAATGTAGACAAACATGTGCCAGACAGTGGAGCCACAGCCACGGC
CTACCTGTGCGGGGTCAAGGGCAACTTCCAGACCATTGGCTTGAGTGCAGCCGCCCGCTTTAACCAGTGC
AACACGACACGCGGCAACGAGGTCATCTCCGTGATGAATCGGGCCAAGAAAGCAGGGAAGTCAGTGGGAG
TGGTAACCACCACACGAGTGCAGCACGCCTCGCCAGCCGGCACCTACGCCCACACGGTGAACCGCAACTG
GTACTCGGACGCCGACGTGCCTGCCTCGGCCCGCCAGGAGGGGTGCCAGGACATCGCTACGCAGCTCATC
TCCAACATGGACATTGACGTGATCCTAGGTGGGGGCCGAAAGTACATGTTTCGCATGGGAACCCCAGACC
CTGAGTACCCAGATGACTACAGCCAAGGTGGGACCAGGCTGGACGGGAAGAATCTGGTGCAGGAATGGCT
GGCGAAGCGCCAGGGTGCCCGGTATGTGTGGAACCGCACTGAGCTCATGCAGGCTTCCCTGGACCCGTCT
GTGACCCATCTCATGGGTCTCTTTGAGCCTGGAGACATGAAATACGAGATCCACCGAGACTCCACACTGG
ACCCCTCCCTGATGGAGATGACAGAGGCTGCCCTGCGCCTGCTGAGCAGGAACCCCCGCGGCTTCTTCCT
CTTCGTGGAGGGTGGTCGCATCGACCATGGTCATCATGAAAGCAGGGCTTACCGGGCACTGACTGAGACG
ATCATGTTCGACGACGCCATTGAGAGGGCGGGCCAGCTCACCAGCGAGGAGGACACGCTGAGCCTCGTCA
CTGCCGACCACTCCCACGTCTTCTCCTTCGGAGGCTACCCCCTGCGAGGGAGCTCCATCTTCGGGCTGGC
CCCTGGCAAGGCCCGGGACAGGAAGGCCTACACGGTCCTCCTATACGGAAACGGTCCAGGCTATGTGCTC
AAGGACGGCGCCCGGCCGGATGTTACCGAGAGCGAGAGCGGGAGCCCCGAGTATCGGCAGCAGTCAGCAG
TGCCCCTGGACGAAGAGACCCACGCAGGCGAGGACGTGGCGGTGTTCGCGCGCGGCCCGCAGGCGCACCT
GGTTCACGGCGTGCAGGAGCAGACCTTCATAGCGCACGTCATGGCCTTCGCCGCCTGCCTGGAGCCCTAC
ACCGCCTGCGACCTGGCGCCCCCCGCCGGCACCACCGACGCCGCGCACCCGGGTCATCATCACCATCACC
ATTAATCTAGAGATCTTATTAAAGCAGAACTTGTTTATTGCAGCTTATAATGGTTACAAATAAAGCAATA
GCATCACAAATTTCACAAATAAAGCATTTTTTTCACTGCATTCTAGTTGTGGTTTGTCCAAACTCATCAA
TGTATCTTATCATGTCTGGTCGACTCTAGCTAGACTCTTCCGCTTCCTCGCTCACTGACTCGCTGCGCTC
GGTCGTTCGGCTGCGGCGAGCGGTATCAGCTCACTCAAAGGCGGTAATACGGTTATCCACAGAATCAGGG
GATAACGCAGGAAAGAACATGTGAGCAAAAGGCCAGCAAAAGGCCAGGAACCGTAAAAAGGCCGCGTTGC
TGGCGTTTTTCCATAGGCTCCGCCCCCCTGACGAGCATCACAAAAATCGACGCTCAAGTCAGAGGTGGCG
AAACCCGACAGGACTATAAAGATACCAGGCGTTTCCCCCTGGAAGCTCCCTCGTGCGCTCTCCTGTTCCG
ACCCTGCCGCTTACCGGATACCTGTCCGCCTTTCTCCCTTCGGGAAGCGTGGCGCTTTCTCATAGCTCAC
GCTGTAGGTATCTCAGTTCGGTGTAGGTCGTTCGCTCCAAGCTGGGCTGTGTGCACGAACCCCCCGTTCA
GCCCGACCGCTGCGCCTTATCCGGTAACTATCGTCTTGAGTCCAACCCGGTAAGACACGACTTATCGCCA
CTGGCAGCAGCCACTGGTAACAGGATTAGCAGAGCGAGGTATGTAGGCGGTGCTACAGAGTTCTTGAAGT
GGTGGCCTAACTACGGCTACACTAGAAGAACAGTATTTGGTATCTGCGCTCTGCTGAAGCCAGTTACCTT
CGGAAAAAGAGTTGGTAGCTCTTGATCCGGCAAACAAACCACCGCTGGTAGCGGTGGTTTTTTTGTTTGC
AAGCAGCAGATTACGCGCAGAAAAAAAGGATCTCAAGAAGATCCTTTGATCTTTTCTACGGGGTCTGACG
CTCAGTGGAACGAAAACTCACGTTAAGGGATTTTGGTCATGAGATTATCAAAAAGGATCTTCACCTAGAT
CCTTTTAAATTAAAAATGAAGTTTTAAATCAATCTAAAGTATATATGAGTAAACTTGGTCTGACAGTTAC
CAATGCTTAATCAGTGAGGCACCTATCTCAGCGATCTGTCTATTTCGTTCATCCATAGTTGCCTGACTCC
CCGTCGTGTAGATAACTACGATACGGGAGGGCTTACCATCTGGCCCCAGTGCTGCAATGATACCGCGAGA
CCCACGCTCACCGGCTCCAGATTTATCAGCAATAAACCAGCCAGCCGGAAGGGCCGAGCGCAGAAGTGGT
CCTGCAACTTTATCCGCCTCCATCCAGTCTATTAATTGTTGCCGGGAAGCTAGAGTAAGTAGTTCGCCAG
TTAATAGTTTGCGCAACGTTGTTGCCATTGCTACAGGCATCGTGGTGTCACGCTCGTCGTTTGGTATGGC
TTCATTCAGCTCCGGTTCCCAACGATCAAGGCGAGTTACATGATCCCCCATGTTGTGCAAAAAAGCGGTT
AGCTCCTTCGGTCCTCCGATCGTTGTCAGAAGTAAGTTGGCCGCAGTGTTATCACTCATGGTTATGGCAG
CACTGCATAATTCTCTTACTGTCATGCCATCCGTAAGATGCTTTTCTGTGACTGGTGAGTACTCAACCAA
GTCATTCTGAGAATAGTGTATGCGGCGACCGAGTTGCTCTTGCCCGGCGTCAATACGGGATAATACCGCG
CCACATAGCAGAACTTTAAAAGTGCTCATCATTGGAAAACGTTCTTCGGGGCGAAAACTCTCAAGGATCT
TACCGCTGTTGAGATCCAGTTCGATGTAACCCACTCGTGCACCCAACTGATCTTCAGCATCTTTTACTTT
CACCAGCGTTTCTGGGTGAGCAAAAACAGGAAGGCAAAATGCCGCAAAAAAGGGAATAAGGGCGACACGG
AAATGTTGAATACTCATACTCTTCCTTTTTCAATATTATTGAAGCATTTATCAGGGTTATTGTCTCATGA
GCGGATACATATTTGAATGTATTTAGAAAAATAAACAAATAGGGGTTCCGCGCACATTTCCCCGAAAAGT
GCCACCTGACGTCTAAGAAACCATTATTATCATGACATTAACCTATAAAAATAGGCGTATCACGAGGCCC
TTTCGTCTCGCGCGTTTCGGTGATGACGGTGAAAACCTCTGACACATGCAGCTCCCGGAGGAATGTGTGT
CAGTTAGGGTGTGGAAAGTCCCCAGGCTCCCCAGGCAGGCAGAAGTATGCAAAGCATGCATCTCAATTAG
TCAGCAACCAGGTGTGGAAAGTCCCCAGGCTCCCCAGCAGGCAGAAGTATGCAAAGCATGCATCTCAATT
AGTCAGCAACCATAGTCCCGCCCCTAACTCCGCCCATCCCGCCCCTAACTCCGCCCAGTTCCGCCCATTC
TCCGCCCCATGGCTGACTAATTTTTTTTATTTATGCAGAGGCCGAGGCCGCCTCTGCCTCTGAGCTATTC
CAGAAGTAGTGAGGAGGCTTTTTTGGAGGCCTAGGCTTTTGCAAAAAGCTCCCGGGAGCTTGTATATCCA
TTTTCGTCCCGGAGACGGTCACAGCTTGTCTGTAAGCGGATGCCGGGAGCAGACAAGCCCGTCAGGGCGC
GTCAGCGGGTGTTGGCGGGTGTCGGGGCTGGCTTAACTATGCGGCATCAGAGCAGATTGTACTGAGAGTG
CACCATATGCGGTGTGAAATACCGCACAGATGCGTAAGGAGAAAATACCGCATCAGGAAATTGTAAGCGT
TAATATTTTGTTAAAATTCGCGTTAAATTTTTGTTAAATCAGCTCATTTTTTAACCAATAGGCCGAAATC
GGCAAAATCCCTTATAAATCAAAAGAATAGACCGAGATAGGGT
[37 nt withheld, positions 9074-9110]
AAAGAACGTGGACTCCAACGTCAAAGG
[49 nt withheld, positions 9138-9186]
T
[91 nt withheld, positions 9188-9278]
G
[124 nt withheld, positions 9280-9403]
CCATTCGCCATTCAGGCTGCGCAACTGTTGGGAAGGGCGATCGGTGCGGGCCTCTTCGCTATTACGCCAG
CTGGCGAAAGGGGGATGTGCTGCAAGGCGATTAAGTTGGGTAACGCCAGGGTTTTCCCAGTCACGACGTT
GTAAAACGACGGCCAGTGAATT
