Features (pLannotate 1.2.2; 13 found; start..end, strand, type, name):
     79..462     +  enhancer       CMV enhancer: human cytomegalovirus immediate early enhancer
    464..663     +  promoter       CMV promoter: human cytomegalovirus (CMV) immediate early promoter
    802..1627    +  intron         CMV intron A: human cytomegalovirus intron A (Chapman et al., 1991)
   4732..6183    +  CDS            SEAP: secreted alkaline phosphatase from human placenta The natural enzyme has a C-terminal transmembrane sequence that is replaced by a GPI anchor.
   6242..6363    +  polyA_signal   SV40 poly(A) signal: SV40 polyadenylation signal
   6572..7160    -  rep_origin     ori: high-copy-number ColE1/pMB1/pBR322/pUC origin of replication
   7331..8191    -  CDS            AmpR: β-lactamase; bla; confers resistance to ampicillin, carbenicillin, and related antibiotics
   8192..8296    -  promoter       AmpR promoter: bla
   8391..8426    +  CDS            rop (fragment): Rop protein, which maintains plasmids at low copy number; rop
   8449..8778    +  promoter       SV40 promoter: SV40 enhancer and early promoter
   8901..9000    +  misc_feature   bom (fragment): basis of mobility region from pBR322
   9028..9456    -  rep_origin     f1 ori (sequence partly withheld): f1 bacteriophage origin of replication; arrow indicates direction of (+) strand synthesis
   9460..53      -  CDS            lacZα (fragment) (across the origin): LacZα fragment of β-galactosidase; lacZ fragment
>Addgene plasmid #72062 | Dscam1_7.27.25 EC10-AP-His | addgene full sequence | sequence record 232950 | Addgene NGS Result
GGTAACGCCAGGGTTTTCCCAGTCACGACGTTGTAAAACGACGGCCAGTGAATTGTCGAGGTCTCGACGG
TATCGATTGACATTGATTATTGACTAGCTAGTTATTAATAGTAATCAATTACGGGGTCATTAGTTCATAG
CCCATATATGGAGTTCCGCGTTACATAACTTACGGTAAATGGCCCGCCTGGCTGACCGCCCAACGACCCC
CGCCCATTGACGTCAATAATGACGTATGTTCCCATAGTAACGCCAATAGGGACTTTCCATTGACGTCAAT
GGGTGGAGTATTTACGGTAAACTGCCCACTTGGCAGTACATCAAGTGTATCATATGCCAAGTCCGCCCCC
TATTGACGTCAATGACGGTAAATGGCCCGCCTGGCATTATGCCCAGTACATGACCTTACGGGACTTTCCT
ACTTGGCAGTACATCTACGTATTAGTCATCGCTATTACCATGGTGATGCGGTTTTGGCAGTACACCAATG
GGCGTGGATAGCGGTTTGACTCACGGGGATTTCCAAGTCTCCACCCCATTGACGTCAATGGGAGTTTGTT
TTGGCACCAAAATCAACGGGACTTTCCAAAATGTCGTAATAACCCCGCCCCGTTGACGCAAATGGGCGGT
AGGCGTGTACGGTGGGAGGTCTATATAAGCAGAGCTCGTTTAGTGAACCGTCAGATCGCCTGGAGACGCC
ATCCACGCTGTTTTGACCTCCATAGAAGACACCGGGACCGATCCAGCCTCCGCGGCCGGGAACGGTGCAT
TGGAACGCGGATTCCCCGTGCCAAGAGTGACGTAAGTACCGCCTATAGACTCTATAGGCACACCCCTTTG
GCTCTTATGCATGCTATACTGTTTTTGGCTTGGGGCCTATACACCCCCGCTTCCATATGCTATAGGTGAT
GGTATAGCTTAGCCTATAGGTGTGGGTTATTGACCATTATTGACCACTCCCCTATTGGTGACGATACTTT
CCATTACTAATCCATAACATGGCTCTTTGCCACAACTATCTCTATTGGCTATATGCCAATACTCTGTCCT
TCAGAGACTGACACGGACTCTGTATTTTTACAGGATGGGGTCCCATTTATTATTTACAAATTCACATATA
CAACAACGCCGTCCCCCGTGCCCGCAGTTTTTATTAAACATAGCGTGGGATCTCCACGCGAATCTCGGGT
ACGTGTTCCGGACATGGGCTCTTCTCCGGTAGCGGCGGAGCTTCCACATCCGAGCCCTGGTCCCATGCCT
CCAGCGGCTCATGGTCGCTCGGCAGCTCCTTGCTCCTAACAGTGGAGGCCAGACTTAGGCACAGCACAAT
GCCCACCACCACCAGTGTGCCGCACAAGGCCGTGGCGGTAGGGTATGTGTCTGAAAATGAGCTCGGAGAT
TGGGCTCGCACCGCTGACGCAGATGGAAGACTTAAGGCAGCGGCAGAAGAAGATGCAGGCAGCTGAGTTG
TTGTATTCTGATAAGAGTCAGAGGTAACTCCCGTTGCGGTGCTGTTAACGGTGGAGGGCAGTGTAGTCTG
AGCAGTACTCGTTGCTGCCGCGCGCGCCACCAGACATAATAGCTGACAGACTAACAGACTGTTCCTTTCC
ATGGGTCTTTTCTGCAGAAGCTTGAATTCTCGAGGATCCGCGGCCGCTACTGCCAACTTCACACAACCCG
CTCAGCGGAAACACGGCATACGAAATGAATATGCCCAACGAACGCCTCAAATGGCTAATGCTGTTCGCAG
CTGTTGCCCTCATTGCTTGTGGTAGTCAGACCCTAGCTGCCAATCCCCCAGATGCCGACCAAAAAGGACC
CGTCTTCCTCAAGGAACCCACCAACCGCATTGACTTCTCCAACTCCACGGGCGCAGAGATCGAGTGCAAG
GCCAGCGGCAATCCCATGCCCGAGATTATTTGGATCAGGAGCGACGGTACCGCCGTGGGTGATGTGCCCG
GATTGCGTCAGATCTCATCCGACGGCAAGCTGGTCTTCCCTCCCTTCCGCGCCGAGGACTACCGCCAGGA
GGTCCATGCCCAGGTGTACGCCTGCCTGGCCCGCAACCAGTTCGGATCCATTATCTCCCGGGACGTCCAT
GTGCGAGCCGTTGTCAATCAGTTCTATGAGGCGGAGATTATGACCGAGTATGTTATCAGGGGTAATGCTG
CCGTTCTGAAGTGTTCCATCCCGTCGTTCGTGGCTGATTTTGTTCGAGTTGAGTCCTGGATCGATGATGA
GGGCAATGTCTTGTCCTTTTCGGACAATTACGATGGAAAGTATCTGGTATTGCCCTCTGGAGAGCTGCAC
ATCCGTGAGGTTGGACCCGAGGACGGATACAAGAGCTACCAGTGCCGAACCAAACATCGTCTGACCGGAG
AAACCCGATTAAGTGCCACAAAAGGACGATTGGTCATCACAGAACCTGTGGGCAGTGTTGCGCCTAAGAT
CAGCGTAGAAAATCGTCTGAAAAATGCAGAGGCTCGAATTGGTTCCACCTTCACCCTCTTTTGCCCTGGT
CAAGCCTATCCAGTACCCTTCTTTAGATGGTACAAGTTCATCGAAGGAACAACCCGTAAACAAGCTGTGG
TGCTAAATGACCGTGTGAAGCAGGTCTCTGGTACTCTCATTATTAAGGACGCAGTAGTCGAGGACTCCGG
AAAATACCTGTGCGTGGTGAACAATTCCGTGGGAGGCGAAAGCGTTGAGACTGTGCTTACCGTCACTGCC
CCCCTATCCGCTAAGATCGATCCTCCCACACAGACAGTTGACTTCGGACGCCCCGCCGTATTCACTTGCC
AGTACACTGGAAATCCCATCAAGACCGTTAGCTGGATGAAGGACGGCAAGGCTATCGGACACAGCGAACC
CGTGCTGCGCATCGAATCCGTGAAGAAGGAGGACAAGGGCATGTACCAGTGCTTCGTAAGAAACGACCAG
GAATCGGCGGAGGCGAGTGCTGAGCTGAAGCTCGGAGGCCGTTTCGATCCCCCCGTCATCCGACAGGCCT
TCCAGGAAGAGACCATGGAACCCGGACCAAGTGTATTCCTCAAGTGCGTCGCCGGCGGAAACCCCACGCC
CGAAATTTCCTGGGAACTCGACGGCAAGAAAATCGCCAACAACGATCGCTATCAGGTCGGACAGTATGTG
ACGGTCAACGGAGATGTGGTTTCCTATCTGAACATAACCTCGGTCCACGCCAACGATGGCGGTCTCTACA
AGTGCATAGCCAAGAGCAAAGTGGGCGTGGCCGAACACTCGGCCAAGTTGAATGTATATGGACTGCCCTA
CATCCGGCAAATGGAGAAGAAGGCAATTGTTGCTGGAGAAACCCTGATTGTCACATGTCCTGTAGCTGGA
TACCCCATCGATTCGATTGTCTGGGAGCGAGATAACCGTGCCCTGCCCATCAACCGCAAACAGAAGGTCT
TCCCCAACGGAACGCTGATTATCGAGAATGTGGAACGGAACTCAGACCAAGCGACCTACACTTGCGTTGC
CAAGAATCAGGAAGGATACTCTGCTCGAGGATCTCTGGAAGTGCAAGTCATGGTTCCACCCAAAATTACG
CCCTTCGACTTCGGTGACGCTCCGACGAATGTGGAGGACTCTGTTTCGGTCATGTGCCTGATTTCCAATG
GGGATTTACCCATCGACATCGAGTGGTTCTTTAACGACTACGGAATTAGTTCGTACTCCGGAATAAATGT
AGTTAAAGGTGGCAAGAGGAACAGCATGCTAAGTATTGATAGTGTCCAGGCTCGTCATGCCGGGAAGTAT
AGTTGTCGGGCTAAGAACCACGCTGCTGCTGTAAATTATACCACCGAACTAATAGTTAATGTACCTCCCA
GATGGATCCTCGAGCCCACCGATAAGGCCTTCGCCCAGGGATCCGATGCCAAGGTTGAATGCAAGGCTGA
TGGCTTCCCCAAACCCCAAGTTACATGGAAGAAAGCAGTTGGCGACACCCCCGGAGAGTACAAGGATCTA
AAGAAGAGCGACAACATCCGCGTGGAAGAGGGCACTCTGCATGTCGACAACATCCAAAAGACCAACGAGG
GCTACTATCTGTGCGAGGCTATCAATGGAATAGGCTCCGGCCTCTCGGCTGTGATTATGATCAGCGTTCA
GGCCCCTCCAGAGTTCACGGAGAAGCTGCGCAACCAGACCGCCCGACGAGGAGAACCCGCCGTACTCCAG
TGCGAGGCGAAGGGCGAGAAGCCCATTGGCATCTTGTGGAACATGAACAACATGCGACTGGACCCAAAGA
ACGACAATCGGTACACCATTCGTGAGGAGATCCTTTCCACCGGAGTTATGTCCAGTCTGTCGATCAAGCG
CACCGAGAGATCCGACTCCGCCCTATTCACCTGTGTCGCCACTAATGCCTTTGGATCCGATGACGCCAGC
ATAAATATGATTGTCCAGGAAGTTCCGGAGATGCCATATGCTTTGAAGGTACTCGACAAATCCGGACGTT
CCGTGCAGCTGAGCTGGGCGCAACCCTACGATGGCAACTCCCCTCTGGACAGGTACATCATTGAGTTTAA
GCGTTCTCGTGCCTCCTGGAGCGAAATTGATCGCGTCATCGTGCCCGGACACACCACAGAAGCCCAAGTG
CAGAAGCTCAGCCCCGCCACCACCTACAACATTCGCATCGTGGCCGAAAACGCCATCGGCACATCCCAAT
CCTCTGAAGCGGTCACTATCATCACTAGTGGATCTTCCGGAATCATCCCAGTTGAGGAGGAGAACCCGGA
CTTCTGGAACCGCGAGGCAGCCGAGGCCCTGGGTGCCGCCAAGAAGCTGCAGCCTGCACAGACAGCCGCC
AAGAACCTCATCATCTTCCTGGGCGATGGGATGGGGGTGTCTACGGTGACAGCTGCCAGGATCCTAAAAG
GGCAGAAGAAGGACAAACTGGGGCCTGAGATACCCCTGGCCATGGACCGCTTCCCATATGTGGCTCTGTC
CAAGACATACAATGTAGACAAACATGTGCCAGACAGTGGAGCCACAGCCACGGCCTACCTGTGCGGGGTC
AAGGGCAACTTCCAGACCATTGGCTTGAGTGCAGCCGCCCGCTTTAACCAGTGCAACACGACACGCGGCA
ACGAGGTCATCTCCGTGATGAATCGGGCCAAGAAAGCAGGGAAGTCAGTGGGAGTGGTAACCACCACACG
AGTGCAGCACGCCTCGCCAGCCGGCACCTACGCCCACACGGTGAACCGCAACTGGTACTCGGACGCCGAC
GTGCCTGCCTCGGCCCGCCAGGAGGGGTGCCAGGACATCGCTACGCAGCTCATCTCCAACATGGACATTG
ACGTGATCCTAGGTGGAGGCCGAAAGTACATGTTTCGCATGGGAACCCCAGACCCTGAGTACCCAGATGA
CTACAGCCAAGGTGGGACCAGGCTGGACGGGAAGAATCTGGTGCAGGAATGGCTGGCGAAGCGCCAGGGT
GCCCGGTATGTGTGGAACCGCACTGAGCTCATGCAGGCTTCCCTGGACCCGTCTGTGACCCATCTCATGG
GTCTCTTTGAGCCTGGAGACATGAAATACGAGATCCACCGAGACTCCACACTGGACCCCTCCCTGATGGA
GATGACAGAGGCTGCCCTGCGCCTGCTGAGCAGGAACCCCCGCGGCTTCTTCCTCTTCGTGGAGGGTGGT
CGCATCGACCATGGTCATCATGAAAGCAGGGCTTACCGGGCACTGACTGAGACGATCATGTTCGACGACG
CCATTGAGAGGGCGGGCCAGCTCACCAGCGAGGAGGACACGCTGAGCCTCGTCACTGCCGACCACTCCCA
CGTCTTCTCCTTCGGAGGCTACCCCCTGCGAGGGAGCTCCATCTTCGGGCTGGCCCCTGGCAAGGCCCGG
GACAGGAAGGCCTACACGGTCCTCCTATACGGAAACGGTCCAGGCTATGTGCTCAAGGACGGCGCCCGGC
CGGATGTTACCGAGAGCGAGAGCGGGAGCCCCGAGTATCGGCAGCAGTCAGCAGTGCCCCTGGACGAAGA
GACCCACGCAGGCGAGGACGTGGCGGTGTTCGCGCGCGGCCCGCAGGCGCACCTGGTTCACGGCGTGCAG
GAGCAGACCTTCATAGCGCACGTCATGGCCTTCGCCGCCTGCCTGGAGCCCTACACCGCCTGCGACCTGG
CGCCCCCCGCCGGCACCACCGACGCCGCGCACCCGGGTCATCATCACCATCACCATTAATCTAGAGATCT
TATTAAAGCAGAACTTGTTTATTGCAGCTTATAATGGTTACAAATAAAGCAATAGCATCACAAATTTCAC
AAATAAAGCATTTTTTTCACTGCATTCTAGTTGTGGTTTGTCCAAACTCATCAATGTATCTTATCATGTC
TGGTCGACTCTAGCTAGACTCTTCCGCTTCCTCGCTCACTGACTCGCTGCGCTCGGTCGTTCGGCTGCGG
CGAGCGGTATCAGCTCACTCAAAGGCGGTAATACGGTTATCCACAGAATCAGGGGATAACGCAGGAAAGA
ACATGTGAGCAAAAGGCCAGCAAAAGGCCAGGAACCGTAAAAAGGCCGCGTTGCTGGCGTTTTTCCATAG
GCTCCGCCCCCCTGACGAGCATCACAAAAATCGACGCTCAAGTCAGAGGTGGCGAAACCCGACAGGACTA
TAAAGATACCAGGCGTTTCCCCCTGGAAGCTCCCTCGTGCGCTCTCCTGTTCCGACCCTGCCGCTTACCG
GATACCTGTCCGCCTTTCTCCCTTCGGGAAGCGTGGCGCTTTCTCATAGCTCACGCTGTAGGTATCTCAG
TTCGGTGTAGGTCGTTCGCTCCAAGCTGGGCTGTGTGCACGAACCCCCCGTTCAGCCCGACCGCTGCGCC
TTATCCGGTAACTATCGTCTTGAGTCCAACCCGGTAAGACACGACTTATCGCCACTGGCAGCAGCCACTG
GTAACAGGATTAGCAGAGCGAGGTATGTAGGCGGTGCTACAGAGTTCTTGAAGTGGTGGCCTAACTACGG
CTACACTAGAAGAACAGTATTTGGTATCTGCGCTCTGCTGAAGCCAGTTACCTTCGGAAAAAGAGTTGGT
AGCTCTTGATCCGGCAAACAAACCACCGCTGGTAGCGGTGGTTTTTTTGTTTGCAAGCAGCAGATTACGC
GCAGAAAAAAAGGATCTCAAGAAGATCCTTTGATCTTTTCTACGGGGTCTGACGCTCAGTGGAACGAAAA
CTCACGTTAAGGGATTTTGGTCATGAGATTATCAAAAAGGATCTTCACCTAGATCCTTTTAAATTAAAAA
TGAAGTTTTAAATCAATCTAAAGTATATATGAGTAAACTTGGTCTGACAGTTACCAATGCTTAATCAGTG
AGGCACCTATCTCAGCGATCTGTCTATTTCGTTCATCCATAGTTGCCTGACTCCCCGTCGTGTAGATAAC
TACGATACGGGAGGGCTTACCATCTGGCCCCAGTGCTGCAATGATACCGCGAGACCCACGCTCACCGGCT
CCAGATTTATCAGCAATAAACCAGCCAGCCGGAAGGGCCGAGCGCAGAAGTGGTCCTGCAACTTTATCCG
CCTCCATCCAGTCTATTAATTGTTGCCGGGAAGCTAGAGTAAGTAGTTCGCCAGTTAATAGTTTGCGCAA
CGTTGTTGCCATTGCTACAGGCATCGTGGTGTCACGCTCGTCGTTTGGTATGGCTTCATTCAGCTCCGGT
TCCCAACGATCAAGGCGAGTTACATGATCCCCCATGTTGTGCAAAAAAGCGGTTAGCTCCTTCGGTCCTC
CGATCGTTGTCAGAAGTAAGTTGGCCGCAGTGTTATCACTCATGGTTATGGCAGCACTGCATAATTCTCT
TACTGTCATGCCATCCGTAAGATGCTTTTCTGTGACTGGTGAGTACTCAACCAAGTCATTCTGAGAATAG
TGTATGCGGCGACCGAGTTGCTCTTGCCCGGCGTCAATACGGGATAATACCGCGCCACATAGCAGAACTT
TAAAAGTGCTCATCATTGGAAAACGTTCTTCGGGGCGAAAACTCTCAAGGATCTTACCGCTGTTGAGATC
CAGTTCGATGTAACCCACTCGTGCACCCAACTGATCTTCAGCATCTTTTACTTTCACCAGCGTTTCTGGG
TGAGCAAAAACAGGAAGGCAAAATGCCGCAAAAAAGGGAATAAGGGCGACACGGAAATGTTGAATACTCA
TACTCTTCCTTTTTCAATATTATTGAAGCATTTATCAGGGTTATTGTCTCATGAGCGGATACATATTTGA
ATGTATTTAGAAAAATAAACAAATAGGGGTTCCGCGCACATTTCCCCGAAAAGTGCCACCTGACGTCTAA
GAAACCATTATTATCATGACATTAACCTATAAAAATAGGCGTATCACGAGGCCCTTTCGTCTCGCGCGTT
TCGGTGATGACGGTGAAAACCTCTGACACATGCAGCTCCCGGAGGAATGTGTGTCAGTTAGGGTGTGGAA
AGTCCCCAGGCTCCCCAGCAGGCAGAAGTATGCAAAGCATGCATCTCAATTAGTCAGCAACCAGGTGTGG
AAAGTCCCCAGGCTCCCCAGCAGGCAGAAGTATGCAAAGCATGCATCTCAATTAGTCAGCAACCATAGTC
CCGCCCCTAACTCCGCCCATCCCGCCCCTAACTCCGCCCAGTTCCGCCCATTCTCCGCCCCATGGCTGAC
TAATTTTTTTTATTTATGCAGAGGCCGAGGCCGCCTCTGCCTCTGAGCTATTCCAGAAGTAGTGAGGAGG
CTTTTTTGGAGGCCTAGGCTTTTGCAAAAAGCTCCCGGGAGCTTGTATATCCATTTTCGTCCCGGAGACG
GTCACAGCTTGTCTGTAAGCGGATGCCGGGAGCAGACAAGCCCGTCAGGGCGCGTCAGCGGGTGTTGGCG
GGTGTCGGGGCTGGCTTAACTATGCGGCATCAGAGCAGATTGTACTGAGAGTGCACCATATGCGGTGTGA
AATACCGCACAGATGCGTAAGGAGAAAATACCGCATCAGGAAATTGTAAGCGTTAATATTTTGTTAAAAT
TCGCGTTAAATTTTTGTTAAATCAGCTCATTTTTTAACCAATAGGCCGAAATCGGCAAAATCCCTTATAA
ATCAAAAGAATAGACCGAGATAGGGT
[37 nt withheld, positions 9127-9163]
AAAGAACGTGGACTCCAACGTCAAAGG
[49 nt withheld, positions 9191-9239]
T
[91 nt withheld, positions 9241-9331]
G
[124 nt withheld, positions 9333-9456]
CCATTCGCCATTCAGGCTGCGCAACTGTTGGGAAGGGCGATCGGTGCGGGCCTCTTCGCTATTACGCCAG
CTGGCGAAAGGGGGATGTGCTGCAAGGCGATTAAGTTG
