>Addgene plasmid #72062 | Dscam1_7.27.25 EC10-AP-His | addgene partial sequence | sequence record 137726 | SV40pA-R 5'-GAAATTTGTGATGCTATTGC-3'
ATAAGATCTCTAGATTAATGGTGATGGTGATGATGACCCGGGTGCGCGGCGTCGGTGGTGCCGGCGGGGG
GCGCCAGGTCGCAGGCGGTGTAGGGCTCCAGGCAGGCGGCGAAGGCCATGACGTGCGCTATGAAGGTCTG
CTCCTGCACGCCGTGAACCAGGTGCGCCTGCGGGCCGCGCGCGAACACCGCCACGTCCTCGCCTGCGTGG
GTCTCTTCGTCCAGGGGCACTGCTGACTGCTGCCGATACTCGGGGCTCCCGCTCTCGCTCTCGGTAACAT
CCGGCCGGGCGCCGTCCTTGAGCACATAGCCTGGACCGTTTCCGTATAGGAGGACCGTGTAGGCCTTCCT
GTCCCGGGCCTTGCCAGGGGCCAGCCCGAAGATGGAGCTCCCTCGCAGGGGGTAGCCTCCGAAGGAGAAG
ACGTGGGAGTGGTCGGCAGTGACGAGGCTCAGCGTGTCCTCCTCGCTGGTGAGCTGGCCCGCCCTCTCAA
TGGCGTCGTCGAACATGATCGTCTCAGTCAGTGCCCGGTAAGCCCTGCTTTCATGATGACCATGGTCGAT
GCGACCACCCTCCACGAAGAGGAAGAAGCCGCGGGGGTTCCTGCTCAGCAGGCGCAGGGCAGCCTCTGTC
ATCTCCATCAGGGAGGGGTCCAGTGTGGAGTCTCGGTGGATCTCGTATTTCATGTCTCCAGGCTCAAAGA
GACCCATGAGATGGGTCACAGACGGGTCCAGGGAAGCCTGCATGAGCTCAGTGCGGTTCCACACATACCG
GGCACCCTGGCGCTTCGCCAGCCATTCCTGCAC
