>Addgene plasmid #72062 | Dscam1_7.27.25 EC10-AP-His | addgene partial sequence | sequence record 137727 | pMRB101-F 5'-aagatgcaggcagctgagtt-3'
ACGGTGGAGGGCAGTGTAGTCTGAGCAGTACTCGTTGCTGCCGCGCGCGCCACCAGACATAATAGCTGAC
AGACTAACAGACTGTTCCTTTCCATGGGTCTTTTCTGCAGAAGCTTGAATTCTCGAGGATCCGCGGCCGC
TACTGCCAACTTCACACAACCCGCTCAGCGGAAACACGGCATACGAAATGAATATGCCCAACGAACGCCT
CAAATGGCTAATGCTGTTCGCAGCTGTTGCCCTCATTGCTTGTGGTAGTCAGACCCTAGCTGCCAATCCC
CCAGATGCCGACCAAAAAGGACCCGTCTTCCTCAAGGAACCCACCAACCGCATTGACTTCTCCAACTCCA
CGGGCGCAGAGATCGAGTGCAAGGCCAGCGGCAATCCCATGCCCGAGATTATTTGGATCAGGAGCGACGG
TACCGCCGTGGGTGATGTGCCCGGATTGCGTCAGATCTCATCCGACGGCAAGCTGGTCTTCCCTCCCTTC
CGCGCCGAGGACTACCGCCAGGAGGTCCATGCCCAGGTGTACGCCTGCCTGGCCCGCAACCAGTTCGGAT
CCATTATCTCCCGGGACGTCCATGTGCGAGCCGTTGTCAATCAGTTCTATGAGGCGGAGATTATGACCGA
GTATGTTATCAGGGGTAATGCTGCCGTTCTGAAGTGTTCCATCCCGTCGTTCGTGGCTGATTTTGTTCGA
GTTGAGTCCTGGATCGATGATGAGGGCAATGTCTTGTCCTTTTCGGACAATTACGATGGAAAGTATCTGG
TATTGCCCTCTGGAGAGCTGCACATCCGTGAGGTTGGACCCGAGGACGGATACAAGAGCTACCAGTGCCG
AACCAAACATCGTCTGACCGG
